>Addgene plasmid #184273 | pDS2142 | addgene full sequence | sequence record 361618 | Addgene NGS Result
TGTTAAACGAAGTTGGTATTGAAGGTTTGACAACAAGAAAATTAGCACAAAAGTTGGGTGTTGAACAACC
AACATTGTACTGGCACGTTAAGAATAAAAGAGCTTTGTTGGATGCTTTGGCAATTGAAATGTTAGATAGA
CATCATACTCACTTCTGTCCATTGGAAGGTGAATCATGGCAAGATTTCTTAAGAAACAACGCTAAATCTT
TCAGATGTGCATTATTATCACACAGAGATGGTGCAAAGGTTCATTTAGGTACTAGACCAACAGAAAAACA
ATATGAAACATTGGAAAACCAATTGGCATTCTTATGTCAACAAGGTTTTTCATTAGAAAATGCTTTATAT
GCATTGTCTGCTGTTGGTCATTTTACATTAGGTTGTGTTTTAGAAGATCAAGAACATCAAGTTGCAAAGG
AAGAAAGAGAAACACCTACTACTGATTCAATGCCTCCATTGTTAAGACAAGCTATTGAATTATTCGATCA
TCAAGGTGCTGAACCTGCTTTTTTATTTGGTTTAGAATTAATTATTTGTGGTTTAGAAAAACAATTAAAA
TGTGAATCTGGTTCATCTACTTTATTCGGTGGTGCTAATTTTAACCAATCAGGTAACATTGCTGATTCAT
CATTATCATTTACTTTTACTAACTCATCAAATGGTCCTAATTTAATTACTACTCAAACTAATTCACAAGC
TTTATCACAACCAATTGCTTCATCAAATGTTCATGATAATTTTATGAATAATGAAATTACTGCTTCAAAA
ATTGATGATGGTAATAATTCAAAACCATCATCACCAGGTTGGACTGATCAAACTGCTTATAACGCGTTTG
GAATCACTACAGGGATGTTTAATACCACTACAATGGATGATGTATATAACTATCTATTCGATGATGAAGA
TACCCCACCAAACCCAAAAAAAGAGTAAGGATCTAAATTCTGGAAATCTGGAAATCTGGTTTTGTATTCT
TGTTATTCTTCTTTTTGTTATTACATATATAACTTGTTACTTTTTTAAAAAAATCTTTGTTTATTTTATA
AATATATAAAACTAAATTTAAGAAAAAGAGAAAAATGTTTTATTTGAGAGATTGAAATTTTACTTGAATT
TAGCTTAGCTTTTATAAAGTATTATTATGTAAAAAAACAAAACAAATATACATTAAAAAGTTAAGACTAT
AAAATAGCCACCCAAGGCATTTCTATATCTTGTTGTTGTTGTTTTCATCTTCTGTATCAGAGGAACTTAT
TTTATTATTTTCGTCACGGGTATTTTCTCTTGTTTGATGATTCATCCCATTCCTTCCATCATAAAATGTC
TGCAGGACCACCTTTGATTGTAAATAGTAATAATTACCACCCTTATCTAATTATTTATTTAACTTATTTA
TTTATTTATTATACATATATACAAATCTAATAAAGTGAAAATCTCCCCCTTCACACTTCACATATGTATA
GTGCTTGCTGTTCGATATTGCTAGAGGCAAAGAAAAAGGATTACCTCACGCCTAAAATGGAATTTGAAAA
TTGAGGAGATGAGTTGAGCTTTTGTCTTTTACACTTTCCCTATTCAATTGTGCCGCAAAAACTTCAATAT
CTAACACAGTGTGAAATATTTGTTATGTATACCGAAAGCCAAATACCATTTAAACTGGTATTTCAAGATT
TCATAAATCAAGTTTCTGGTTAAATTAATTGCTGTTAAACAGAACAAGAGCTTCACATTGATGTTGGAAT
AACTACTATAGAATTATAAAATACACAAAACCAGGTCGTGTACGCAATAACTTTTCAATGTATGAAAAAA
TTTTTTTTTTTTTTTTTGCTTCTTCTCTTCGCTTCTTTTTTCTAGTTATCAATTTGGCAATGAATTGATT
TGATTGCCCTTTGTTTAGTTTACTATGAAAAAAAATTTTTTTTTTGTCTCTGTCAGATTTTCTCTCATTT
TTTTTTTTGCCTCATAATGAACAACTCAAAAAAGAATATAAATTTCTCATCAAAGACCTTTCCAATTGAA
AATTTTTTCTTTCCTTCTTTTCCTTTTTTTTTTTCTTTCTTTCTTCTTTTCTAAGTATACATTTTATATA
ATCAATCCTCGAGATGAAAAAACCAGAATTGACTGCTACTTCTGTTGAAAAATTTTTGATTGAAAAATTT
GATTCTGTTTCTGATTTGATGCAATTGTCTGAAGGTGAAGAATCAAGAGCTTTTTCTTTTGATGTTGGTG
GTAGAGGTTATGTTTTGAGAGTTAATTCTTGTGCTGATGGTTTTTATAAAGATAGATATGTTTATAGACA
TTTTGCTTCTGCTGCTTTGCCAATTCCAGAAGTTTTGGATATTGGTGAATTTTCTGAATCTTTGACTTAT
TGTATTTCAAGAAGAGCTCAAGGTGTTACTTTGCAAGATTTGCCAGAAACTGAATTGCCAGCTGTTTTGC
AACCAGTTGCTGAAGCTATGGATGCTATTGCTGCTGCTGATTTGTCTCAAACTTCTGGTTTTGGTCCATT
TGGTCCACAAGGTATTGGTCAATATACTACTTGGAGAGATTTTATTTGTGCTATTGCTGATCCACATGTT
TATCATTGGCAAACTGTTATGGATGATACTGTTTCTGCTTCTGTTGCTCAAGCATTGGATGAATTGATGT
TGTGGGCTGAAGATTGTCCAGAAGTTAGACATTTGGTTCATGCTGATTTTGGTTCTAATAATGTTTTGAC
TGATAATGGTAGAATTACTGCTGTTATTGATTGGTCTGAAGCTATGTTTGGTGATTCTCAATATGAAGTT
GCTAATATTTTTTTTTGGAGACCATGGTTGGCATGTATGGAACAACAAACTAGATATTTTGAAAGAAGAC
ATCCAGAATTGGCTGGTTCTCCAAGATTGAGAGCTTATATGTTGAGAATTGGTTTGGATCAATTGTATCA
ATCTTTGGTTGATGGTAATTTTGATGATGCTGCTTGGGCTCAAGGTAGATGTGATGCTATTGTTAGATCA
GGTGCTGGTACTGTTGGTAGAACTCAAATTGCTAGAAGATCAGCTGCTGTTTGGACTGATGGTTGTGTTG
AAGTTTTGGCTGATTCTGGTAATAGAAGACCATCTACTAGACCAAGAGCTAAAGAATAAGGATCCGAGTG
AAATTCTGGAAATCTGGAAATCTGGTTTTGTATTCTTGTTATTCTTCTTTTTGTTATTACATATATAACT
TGTTACTTTTTTAAAAAAATCTTTGTTTATTTTATAAATATATAAAACTAAATTTAAGAAAAAGAGAAAA
ATGTTTTATTTGAGAGATTGAAATTTTACTTGAATTTAGCTTAGCTTTTATAAAGTATTATTATGTAAAA
AAACAAAACAAATATACATTAAAAAGTTAAGACTATAAAATAGCCACCCAAGGCATTTCTATATCTTGTT
GTTGTTGTTTTCATCTTCTGTATCAGAGGAACTTATTTTATTATTTTCGTCACGGGTATTTTCTCTTGTT
TGATGATTCATCCCATTCTTTCCATCATAAAATCATATGGCGCTGAGAACCGTTATCGATAACTAAAGCA
GCAACTTCTTCTATAAAAATGGGTTAGTATGACAGTCATTTAAATAAGGAATTTTTCAGTTGGCTTGGTT
TCAATTCAATGTTCGTTTTTTTTTTTCTTGCTGTGTTTGTGTTTGTGTTGTTTATAGTTGTGTGCACTGA
TCGTCGAAAAAAAAAATTCATAGTGAGCCGGGAAATCTGTATAGCCCAGATAACAACACAAGTCCAAACT
AGAAACTCGTCAAACACCAAAAGCAATGTTGAATCAATTGCCTTGCACAAGTACACGTAGGAAAACATAA
AACATTGCAATTTTGAATATTGAGCCTTTTGTCGTAACATTGATTGATAGGATTACTCACCGAATGGTTT
TGAAACCACTGCCGACAGATCAATCAATCAATCAAAAAACGTGAACTTTGAAAAAGGGGAAGAACAGATA
CATTGAAGTTAGCCATTTCCACTGATCGTCACAACATATCTGATAAATTACTTTCAAAATTATAAGCTGA
TGTGTGTGTATTATTAATGTGACAGTAACATCCCAAACGAGAAATATTATCTCGACAACAAAAAAGTTTG
ATCTGAATTGAAAATGAAGTTTTCCCACCCTACCCATTTGTCATATTGAAACCAATCAACTGATTAATCA
ATCAATTAGAATTGAAGCTAAACTAAAACATACCACCGTCCATTTTGAATGATTATATTTTTTTAATATT
AATATCGAGATAATGTTTCTAAGAAAGAAAGAAAACCAGGAGTGAAAATTAGAAAAGGAAAGGAAAGGAA
AAAAAGAAAAATCTGAAAATATATAAAAAAAAATTGTTTCGTTGGCAATAAATCTTGGTGAGAACAGCGA
CCGAAAGCAAATAAGAACAAAATATGAGTGTATTACGTTGAACAACTAATTAACGTGTGTGTATGGATCT
TTTTTTCTTTTTTCTCTTTAACCGACTATAAACAACAAACATTTTTGGGCAGTGCACACACTACTTAATA
TACACAGCATAAATTACACGATTAGAAACAAATTAGCTTATTAAAATAACCTAATCAAACCGAATATTTT
ATGGTATTATGAGTAAACTATATAATATAAATAGCACACACCCACAACAACAACAAAGGAAAACTAAAAG
GTTTTTTCTTTTTGAAAAGATCGTTTTCTTTATTATTCTCTAGTTTTGACGCTCGACATTTTATGATGGA
ATGAATGGGATGAATCATCAAACAAGAGAAAATACCCGTGACGAAAATAATAAAATAAGTTCCTCTGATA
CAGAAGATGAAAACAACAACAACAAGATATAGAAATGCCTTGGGTGGCTATTTTATAGTCTTAACTTTTT
AATGTATATTTGTTTTGTTTTTTTACATAATAATACTTTATAAAAGCTAAGCTAAATTCAAGTAAAATTT
CAATCTCTCAAATAAAACATTTTTCTCTTTTTCTTAAATTTAGTTTTATATATTTATAAAATAAACAAAG
ATTTTTTTAAAAAAGTAACAAGTTATATATGTAATAACAAAAAGAAGAATAACAAGAATACAAAACCAGA
TTTCCAGATTTCCAGAATTTAGATCCATGGGTTTGAGAGTTGTCGCTATTGACGGTGGTGACGAAAAAGG
TGAATTTGTTAAATCATTGGGTGCTGAAGCTTACGTTGATTTCACCAAAGATAAAGATATTGTTGAAGCT
GTCAAGAAAGCTACTGATGGTGGTCCACACGGTGCTATCAATGTCTCTGTCTCAGAAAGAGCCATTGGTC
AATCCACTGAATATGTCAGAACTTTAGGTAAAGTTGTTTTGGTTGGTTTGCCAGCTGGTACTAAAATTAG
TACCCCAGTCTTTGATGCTGTTATCAAGACCATTCAAATTAAAGGTTCTTATGTCGGTAACAGAAAAGAT
ACTGCTGAAGCCGTTGATTTCTTCACAAGAGGTTTGATCAAATGCCCAATCAAGATTGTCGGGCCCGGTA
CCCAGCTTTTGTTCCCTTTAGTGAGGGTTAATTGCGCGCTTGGCGTAATCATGGTCATAGCTGTTTCCTG
TGTGAAATTGTTATCCGCTCACAATTCCACACAACATACGAGCCGGGAGCATAAAGTGTAAAGCCTGGGG
TGCCTAATGAGTGAGCTAACTCACATTAATTGCGTTGCGCTCACTGCCCGCTTTCCAGTCGGGAAACCTG
TCGTGCCAGCTGCATTAATGAATCGGCCAACGCGCGGGGAGAGGCGGTTTGCGTATTGGGCGCTCTTCCG
CTTCCTCGCTCACTGACTCGCTGCGCTCGGTCGTTCGGCTGCGGCGAGCGGTATCAGCTCACTCAAAGGC
GGTAATACGGTTATCCACAGAATCAGGGGATAACGCAGGAAAGAACATGTGAGCAAAAGGCCAGCAAAAG
GCCAGGAACCGTAAAAAGGCCGCGTTGCTGGCGTTTTTCCATAGGCTCCGCCCCCCTGACGAGCATCACA
AAAATCGACGCTCAAGTCAGAGGTGGCGAAACCCGACAGGACTATAAAGATACCAGGCGTTTCCCCCTGG
AAGCTCCCTCGTGCGCTCTCCTGTTCCGACCCTGCCGCTTACCGGATACCTGTCCGCCTTTCTCCCTTCG
GGAAGCGTGGCGCTTTCTCATAGCTCACGCTGTAGGTATCTCAGTTCGGTGTAGGTCGTTCGCTCCAAGC
TGGGCTGTGTGCACGAACCCCCCGTTCAGCCCGACCGCTGCGCCTTATCCGGTAACTATCGTCTTGAGTC
CAACCCGGTAAGACACGACTTATCGCCACTGGCAGCAGCCACTGGTAACAGGATTAGCAGAGCGAGGTAT
GTAGGCGGTGCTACAGAGTTCTTGAAGTGGTGGCCTAACTACGGCTACACTAGAAGAACAGTATTTGGTA
TCTGCGCTCTGCTGAAGCCAGTTACCTTCGGAAAAAGAGTTGGTAGCTCTTGATCCGGCAAACAAACCAC
CGCTGGTAGCGGTGGTTTTTTTGTTTGCAAGCAGCAGATTACGCGCAGAAAAAAAGGATCTCAAGAAGAT
CCTTTGATCTTTTCTACGGGGTCTGACGCTCAGTGGAACGAAAACTCACGTTAAGGGATTTTGGTCATGA
GATTATCAAAAAGGATCTTCACCTAGATCCTTTTAAATTAAAAATGAAGTTTTAAATCAATCTAAAGTAT
ATATGAGTAAACTTGGTCTGACAGTTACCAATGCTTAATCAGTGAGGCACCTATCTCAGCGATCTGTCTA
TTTCGTTCATCCATAGTTGCCTGACTCCCCGTCGTGTAGATAACTACGATACGGGAGGGCTTACCATCTG
GCCCCAGTGCTGCAATGATACCGCGAGACCCACGCTCACCGGCTCCAGATTTATCAGCAATAAACCAGCC
AGCCGGAAGGGCCGAGCGCAGAAGTGGTCCTGCAACTTTATCCGCCTCCATCCAGTCTATTAATTGTTGC
CGGGAAGCTAGAGTAAGTAGTTCGCCAGTTAATAGTTTGCGCAACGTTGTTGCCATTGCTACAGGCATCG
TGGTGTCACGCTCGTCGTTTGGTATGGCTTCATTCAGCTCCGGTTCCCAACGATCAAGGCGAGTTACATG
ATCCCCCATGTTGTGCAAAAAAGCGGTTAGCTCCTTCGGTCCTCCGATCGTTGTCAGAAGTAAGTTGGCC
GCAGTGTTATCACTCATGGTTATGGCAGCACTGCATAATTCTCTTACTGTCATGCCATCCGTAAGATGCT
TTTCTGTGACTGGTGAGTACTCAACCAAGTCATTCTGAGAATAGTGTATGCGGCGACCGAGTTGCTCTTG
CCCGGCGTCAATACGGGATAATACCGCGCCACATAGCAGAACTTTAAAAGTGCTCATCATTGGAAAACGT
TCTTCGGGGCGAAAACTCTCAAGGATCTTACCGCTGTTGAGATCCAGTTCGATGTAACCCACTCGTGCAC
CCAACTGATCTTCAGCATCTTTTACTTTCACCAGCGTTTCTGGGTGAGCAAAAACAGGAAGGCAAAATGC
CGCAAAAAAGGGAATAAGGGCGACACGGAAATGTTGAATACTCATACTCTTCCTTTTTCAATATTATTGA
AGCATTTATCAGGGTTATTGTCTCATGAGCGGATACATATTTGAATGTATTTAGAAAAATAAACAAATAG
GGGTTCCGCGCACATTTCCCCGAAAAGTGCCACCTAAATTGTAAGCGTTAATATTTTGTTAAAATTCGCG
TTAAATTTTTGTTAAATCAGCTCATTTTTTAACCAATAGGCCGAAATCGGCAAAATCCCTTATAAATCAA
AAGAATAGACCGAGATAGGGT
[37 nt withheld, positions 7862-7898]
AAAGAACGTGGACTCCAACGTCAAAGG
[49 nt withheld, positions 7926-7974]
T
[91 nt withheld, positions 7976-8066]
G
[124 nt withheld, positions 8068-8191]
CCCATTCGCCATTCAGGCTGCGCAACTGTTGGGAAGGGCGATCGGTGCGGGCCTCTTCGCTATTACGCCA
GCTGGCGAAAGGGGGATGTGCTGCAAGGCGATTAAGTTGGGTAACGCCAGGGTTTTCCCAGTCACGACGT
TGTAAAACGACGGCCAGTGAGCGCGCGTAATACGACTCACTATAGGGCGAATTGGAGCTCCACCGCGGTT
GAGATGGAGCCGTCAAATATCCAAAACACTCTTCTTTCAACTAATTTGCCGTAAACTATCTCCATCGTAC
GATTAAGATAAAAAAAAAACAATTCTTTCTTACAATATTTGATAGAGACCCAATGCAAAGCCAGCGAGAA
AGAGGAGTATTGGCATTGTTGGGTAGTAGATGAATGAGTAATCTTCTAGCCAAAACAAAATAAACCACAA
GAACAGTAGGCAAAATTGAGTAATTGATAGCGCTTGTAGTCTTTGTATTTAAAAAAACCTAATTGTCCAA
AAATTGAAAATCATGAGTTGCAAATTTGTTGAAATCACCAGGTAAATAGATCATTTAGCTATATCGCCTT
ATCATTCTTCGTACAAGAATTATACACAAATACCACCACCACACCACCCAGAATTTTTACACGTGTTTTC
TAAATTATTACTTTCCGTGGCCAATCAAATTGAAATTTTTCTTGTTCGAAACGGCAGTGCCTCAAACATT
ATAGTAGCAAGTATTGCCTAAAGAGTTTCCGTCTCGTGCCCCCCCCCTATCCCCTTTTGTAATTTGCCAA
AATAGCTCAAAAAGGATAATCCCGCACTTTTTTTTTCCGAGTTCTCGTCATGCAAGCAAGCTTATTCAGA
ATTTTCAGAGGTGCGAGTCTCACCACTACCACTGCAGCTGCATCTTTTACAGCAACAGCAACAGCAGGTG
CCACCACGGCAAAGACATTGTCTGGATCTCGAGCACACACATACAGACAATTGCGATATTTTATTTTAGG
GTCAATTTGGAACGTCACCATACAGTATTCAGTATGATTAATTTGACTTGCAAAATACAAATCGCGTGGT
TCAATTCCGAAAAATTGATAGTGTTCCATGAAAAATTACAAGGAGAGCCGTGAATTATAACAAATTTACT
CACATTTTGGCTGGCAATTTCTTTAACCCCCTTAATTTTTTTCATGCAGTTTATTATTTTACGTAGAAGC
TTATTCTCTAAACACTCGGTTATCCGAATATATTTTGCTTTCAGAGCAATTGACTGATATAATACCATCA
ATTGAATAAATCAGTATCATCAAATGCTAGTTTGAGTTCAATAAAAGGTATAATCGGTGTTAACTGAAAG
GTATTGTCTAATTAATTAGGTTGCGGTTTTTGGATCAGCTGTTTCAAATCCAGGCTCGTGGTGCACATTT
TTTATTTTTGTTGTGATGATTTTTTCTTTTCTTTGCTTAATAGTTAGTTAGTAAAATGGATAATGACGCA
AAATTGCTTCTGAATGGATGATAATGCCCCGGGTATGGCGTGTCCCGTACAAATCATATTATGCAAAAAT
AGCCAAAATAGACAAAAATAGGTGGAAATTGTTTCAACCAACCCACTCAACCACTAAAATTTGTCTTGTC
AAAGCCAATTCCAACGAAAATTGGATTTTTTTTGACTTAATATATATTAACCCTTGAAATTCCCTTCAAT
TGGAAAATTTTTTTAATTTATTTATTTCTTCTTTCTTTTTTTCTTTTTCTTTTTCTTTCTTTTATTCATC
ACAATTGAATTCAAATCAATTAACATCAACAAACTTTACAATCGTTATTGTCATACAACAACAACAACAA
ATACAAAAACAATTATGTCTAGATTGGATAAATCTAAAGTTATTAATTCTGCTTTGGAAT
Features (pLannotate 1.2.2; 16 found; start..end, strand, type, name):
    576..935     +  CDS            GAL4 (fragment): GAL4_YEAST - Experimental evidence at protein level: Swiss-Prot protein existence level 1. This protein is a positive regulator for the gene expression of the galactose-induced genes such as GAL1, GAL2, GAL7, GAL10, and MEL1 which code for the enzymes used to convert galactose to glucose. It recognizes a 17 base pair sequence in (5'-CGGRNNRCYNYNCNCCG-3') the upstream activating sequence (UAS-G) of these genes. From Saccharomyces cerevisiae (strain ATCC 204508 / S288c) (Baker's yeast).
   1395..1411    +  promoter       copia promoter (fragment): strong promoter from the Drosophila transposable element copia (Sinclair et al., 1986)
   2114..3136    +  CDS            hph: KHYB_ECOLX - Experimental evidence at protein level: Swiss-Prot protein existence level 1. The aminoglycoside phosphotransferases achieve inactivation of their antibiotic substrates by phosphorylation. Only phosphorylates hygromycin and closely related compounds such as demethyl analogs and destomycin. From Escherichia coli.
   5131..5523    +  CDS            ADH1 (fragment): ADH1_CANAX - Also known as CAD. Experimental evidence at protein level: Swiss-Prot protein existence level 1. From Candida albicans (Yeast).
   5545..5563    -  promoter       T3 promoter: promoter for bacteriophage T3 RNA polymerase
   5608..5624    -  protein_bind   lac operator: The lac repressor binds to the lac operator to inhibit transcription in E. coli. This inhibition can be relieved by adding lactose or isopropyl-β-D-thiogalactopyranoside (IPTG). lac repressor encoded by lacI
   5632..5662    -  promoter       lac promoter: promoter for the E. coli lac operon
   5677..5698    -  protein_bind   CAP binding site: CAP binding activates transcription in the presence of cAMP. E. coli catabolite activator protein
   5711..5803    -  CDS            lacI (fragment): lac repressor; lacI; The lac repressor binds to the lac operator to inhibit transcription in E. coli. This inhibition can be relieved by adding lactose or isopropyl-β-D-thiogalactopyranoside (IPTG).
   5986..6574    -  rep_origin     ori: high-copy-number ColE1/pMB1/pBR322/pUC origin of replication
   6745..7605    -  CDS            AmpR: β-lactamase; bla; confers resistance to ampicillin, carbenicillin, and related antibiotics
   7606..7710    -  promoter       AmpR promoter: bla
   7763..8191    -  rep_origin     f1 ori (sequence partly withheld): f1 bacteriophage origin of replication; arrow indicates direction of (+) strand synthesis
   8196..8351    -  CDS            lacZα (fragment): LacZα fragment of β-galactosidase; lacZ fragment
   8359..8377    +  promoter       T7 promoter: promoter for bacteriophage T7 RNA polymerase
  10026..575     +  CDS            tetR (across the origin): TETR2_ECOLX - Experimental evidence at protein level: Swiss-Prot protein existence level 1. TetR is the repressor of the tetracycline resistance element; its N-terminal region forms a helix-turn-helix structure and binds DNA. Binding of tetracycline to TetR reduces the repressor affinity for the tetracycline resistance gene (tetA) promoter operator sites. From Escherichia coli.
