[The description below was written by a language model from this plasmid's Addgene catalogue record and pLannotate feature annotations shown in this document.]
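Description:
pDS2142 is a yeast expression and genome-integration plasmid of about 10 kb, built on the pNIMX backbone and intended to provide a Tet-off regulatory system; the associated work concerns Candida albicans. According to the record, two changes were made to the parent vector: the original Tet-on transactivator was replaced by a Tet-off version, and the SAT1 dominant marker was replaced by a hygromycin resistance marker. In E. coli the plasmid is maintained at high copy through a ColE1/pUC-type origin and selected with ampicillin via the β-lactamase gene. The bacterial portion also carries an f1 origin, T3 and T7 promoters, and lac promoter/operator and lacZα remnants typical of a Bluescript-like cloning vector.

The payload is a 984 bp synthetic insert named CatTA, cloned between XbaI and MluI sites and driven by the TDH3 promoter, a strong constitutive glycolytic promoter. The feature table shows how this transactivator is composed: a tetR coding region that spans the sequence origin is followed directly by a fragment of the GAL4 protein, consistent with a fusion of the Tet repressor DNA-binding moiety to a GAL4 activation domain. In a Tet-off arrangement, such a protein binds tet operator sequences and activates the linked promoter in the absence of tetracycline or doxycycline, and addition of the drug switches expression off. Downstream lies the hph hygromycin phosphotransferase gene for selection in yeast. A fragment of the Candida albicans ADH1 gene is also annotated, which plausibly serves as homology for chromosomal integration, although the record does not explicitly state the target locus. The tet-responsive promoter and any regulated gene are not annotated, and the short "copia promoter" hit is probably spurious.
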