Addgene plasmid #184273: pDS2142
Purpose: Tet-off genome insertion system
Depositing lab: Dominique Sanglard. Depositing organization: Universite de Lausanne (UNIL). Publication: Candida albicans commensalism in the oral mucosa is favoured by limited virulence and metabolic adaptation. Lemberg C, Martinez de San Vicente K, Frois-Martins R, Altmeier S, Tran VDT, Mertens S, Amorim-Vaz S, Rai LS, d'Enfert C, Pagni M, Sanglard D, LeibundGut-Landmann S. PLoS Pathog. 2022 Apr 11;18(4):e1010012. doi: 10.1371/journal.ppat.1010012. eCollection 2022 Apr. PubMed 35404986.
Backbone
  Vector backbone: pNIMX
  Total vector size (bp): 10076
  Modifications to backbone: Replacement of the Tet-on system by Te-off, replacement of SAT1 dominant marker by HygR dominant marker
  Vector type: Yeast Expression
  Selectable markers: Hygromycin
Growth in bacteria
  Bacterial resistance: Ampicillin, 100 μg/mL
  Growth temperature: 37°C
  Growth strain: DH5alpha
  Copy number: High Copy
Gene/Insert
  Gene/Insert name: CatTA (alt name: Tet-off system)
  Species: Synthetic
  Insert size (bp): 984
  Promoter: TDH3
  Cloning method: Restriction Enzyme; 5′ cloning site XbaI (not destroyed); 3′ cloning site MluI (not destroyed)
  Sequencing primers: 5′ CATCAACAAACTTTACAATC; 3′ ACAAAACCAGATTTCCAGAT
Terms and licenses: Academic/Nonprofit Terms; Industry Terms: Not Available to Industry
How to cite: pDS2142 was a gift from Dominique Sanglard (Addgene plasmid # 184273 ; http://n2t.net/addgene:184273 ; RRID:Addgene_184273)
